>Addgene plasmid #238327 | pBB3-ScVip1-536-1107-E576A-K623A-Q625S-K627A | addgene full sequence | sequence record 478353 | Addgene NGS Result
TTGAGATCCTTTTTTTCTGCGCGTAATCTGCTGCTTGCAAACAAAAAAACCACCGCTACCAGCGGTGGTT
TGTTTGCCGGATCAAGAGCTACCAACTCTTTTTCCGAAGGTAACTGGCTTCAGCAGAGCGCAGATACCAA
ATACTGTTCTTCTAGTGTAGCCGTAGTTAGGCCACCACTTCAAGAACTCTGTAGCACCGCCTACATACCT
CGCTCTGCTAATCCTGTTACCAGTGGCTGCTGCCAGTGGCGATAAGTCGTGTCTTACCGGGTTGGACTCA
AGACGATAGTTACCGGATAAGGCGCAGCGGTCGGGCTGAACGGGGGGTTCGTGCACACAGCCCAGCTTGG
AGCGAACGACCTACACCGAACTGAGATACCTACAGCGTGAGCTATGAGAAAGCGCCACGCTTCCCGAAGG
GAGAAAGGCGGACAGGTATCCGGTAAGCGGCAGGGTCGGAACAGGAGAGCGCACGAGGGAGCTTCCAGGG
GGAAACGCCTGGTATCTTTATAGTCCTGTCGGGTTTCGCCACCTCTGACTTGAGCGTCGATTTTTGTGAT
GCTCGTCAGGGGGGCGGAGCCTATGGAAAAACGCCAGCAACGCGGCCTTTTTACGGTTCCTGGCCTTTTG
CTGGCCTTTTGCTCACATGTTCTTTCCTGCGTTATCCCCTGATTGACTTGGGTCGCTCTTCCTGTGGATG
CGCAGATGCCCTGCGTAAGCGGGTGTGGGCGGACAATAAAGTCTTAAACTGAACAAAATAGATCTAAACT
ATGACAATAAAGTCTTAAACTAGACAGAATAGTTGTAAACTGAAATCAGTCCAGTTATGCTGTGAAAAAG
CATACTGGACTTTTGTTATGGCTAAAGCAAACTCTTCATTTTCTGAAGTGCAAATTGCCCGTCGTATTAA
AGAGGGGCGTGGCCAAGGGCATGTAAAGACTATATTCGCGGCGTTGTGACAATTTACCGAACAACTCCGC
GGCCGGGAAGCCGATCTCGGCTTGAACGAATTGTTAGGTGGCGGTACTTGGGTCGATATCAAAGTGCATC
ACTTCTTCCCGTATGCCCAACTTTGTATAGAGAGCCACTGCGGGATCGTCACCGTAATCTGCTTGCACGT
AGATCACATAAGCACCAAGCGCGTTGGCCTCATGCTTGAGGAGATTGATGAGCGCGGTGGCAATGCCCTG
CCTCCGGTGCTCGCCGGAGACTGCGAGATCATAGATATAGATCTCACTACGCGGCTGCTCAAACTTGGGC
AGAACGTAAGCCGCGAGAGCGCCAACAACCGCTTCTTGGTCGAAGGCAGCAAGCGCGATGAATGTCTTAC
TACGGAGCAAGTTCCCGAGGTAATCGGAGTCCGGCTGATGTTGGGAGTAGGTGGCTACGTCTCCGAACTC
ACGACCGAAAAGATCAAGAGCAGCCCGCATGGATTTGACTTGGTCAGGGCCGAGCCTACATGTGCGAATG
ATGCCCATACTTGAGCCACCTAACTTTGTTTTAGGGCGACTGCCCTGCTGCGTAACATCGTTGCTGCTGC
GTAACATCGTTGCTGCTCCATAACATCAAACATCGACCCACGGCGTAACGCGCTTGCTGCTTGGATGCCC
GAGGCATAGACTGTACAAAAAAACAGTCATAACAAGCCATGAAAACCGCCACTGCGCCGTTACCACCGCT
GCGTTCGGTCAAGGTTCTGGACCAGTTGCGTGAGCGCATACGCTACTTGCATTACAGTTTACGAACCGAA
CAGGCTTATGTCAACTGGGTTCGTGCCTTCATCCGTTTCCACGGTGTGCGTCACCCGGCAACCTTGGGCA
GCAGCGAAGTCGCCATAACTTCGTATAGCATACATTATACGAAGTTATCTGTAACTATAACGGTCCTAAG
GTAGCGAGTTTAAACACTAGTATCGATTCGCGACCTACTCCGGAATATTAATAGATCATGGAGATAATTA
AAATGATAACCATCTCGCAAATAAATAAGTATTTTACTGTTTTCGTAACAGTTTTGTAATAAAAAAACCT
ATAAATATTCCGGATTATTCATACCGTCCCACCATCGGGCGCGGATGAAGCATCATCATCATCATCACCA
TCACCACCACGGTGCTAGCTGGTCCCACCCCCAGTTCGAGAAGGGTGGTGGTTCCGGTGGCGGATCCGGT
GGTTCTGCTTGGAGCCACCCTCAATTCGAAAAGGGCTCCGGTTCCGGCGAGAACCTGTACTTCCAAGGTG
CCAAATGGGTGTTCAAGGGCCTCGCCATCATCATCCGTCACGCTGACCGTACTCCTAAGCAAAAGTTCAA
GCACTCCTTCACTAGCCCCATCTTCATCTCCCTGCTGAAGGGTCACAAAGAGGCTGTCGTCATCCGTAAC
GTGAACGATCTGAAGATCGTGCTGCAGGCTCTGCGTATCGCTCTGGACGAGAAGGCTGGCAACCCCGCTA
AGATCAAGGTGCTGGCTAACGCTCTCGAGAAGAAGCTGAACTTCCCCGGCACCGCTATCTCCCTGGCTCC
AGTGCTGAACAAAGAGAACGAGGTCGAGAAGGTGCAGTTCATCCTGAAGTGGGGTGGCGAGCCTACTCAC
TCCGCTAAGTACCAGGCTACCGAGCTGGGAGAGCAGATGCGTCAAGACTTCGACCTGTTGAACAAGTCCA
TCCTGCAGAATATCAAGATCTTCAGCTCCTCCGAGCGTCGTGTGCTGCACACTGCTCAGTACTGGACCCG
TGCTCTGTTCGGTGCTGACGAGCTGGGTTCCGACGAGATCTCTATCCGCAAGGACCTGCTGGACGACTCC
AACGCTGCTAAGGACCTCATGGACAAAGTCAAGAAGAAGTTGAAGCCCCTGCTGCGCGAGGGCAAAGAGG
CTCCTCCTCAATTCGCTTGGCCCTCCAAGATGCCCGAGCCTTACCTGGTCATCAAGCGTGTGGTCGAGCT
GATGAACTACCACAAGAAAATCATGGATAACAACTTCGCCAAGAAAGACGTGAACTCCATGCAGACCCGT
TGGTGCACCTCTGAGGACCCCAGCCTGTTCAAAGAGCGTTGGGACAAGCTTTTCAAAGAGTTCAACAACG
CCGAGAAGGTCGACCCTTCCAAGATCTCCGAGCTGTACGACACCATGAAGTACGACGCTCTGCACAACCG
TCAGTTCTTGGAGAACATCTTCGACCCCGGCCTGCCTAACGAGGCTATCGCTGACGAACTCGGTTCTCAC
TCCCTGGTGGATCGTTACCCCATCAACGTCCTGGCCAAGAACAACTTCAAGATCATCGACTCCCACTCCA
TGAACAACTCCGGCAAGAACTCCTCCAACTCCGTGGGTTCTCTCGGCTGGGTGCTCGAGTCTGGAAAGAC
CTCAACCGCTCGTAACCCCAAGTCCTCTAGCCAGTTCGACGAGCCCCGTTTCATGCAGCTGCGCGAACTG
TACAAGCTGGCTAAGGTCCTGTTCGACTTCATCTGCCCCAAAGAGTACGGTATCTCCGACGCTGAGAAGC
TGGACATCGGCCTGCTGACTTCTCTGCCTCTGGCTAAGCAGATCCTGAACGACATCGGCGACATGAAGAA
CCGCGAGACTCCCGCTTGTGTGGCTTACTTCACCAAAGAGTCCCACATCTACACCCTGCTCAACATCATC
TACGAAAGCGGTATCCCCATGAGGATCGCTCGCAACGCTCTGCCCGAACTGGACTACTTGTCCCAGATCA
CCTTCGAGTTGTACGAGTCCACCGACGCTTCCGGCCAGAAGTCCCACTCTATCCGTCTGAAGATGTCTCC
CGGTTGCCACACTCAGGACCCTCTGGACGTGCAATTGGACGACCGTCACTACATCTCTTGCATCCCTAAG
ATCTCCCTGACCAAGCACCTCGACATGGACTACGTGCAGCAGAAGCTGCGTAACAAGTTCACCCGTGTGA
TCATGCCTCCAAAGTTCACTCCCGTGAACATCACCTCATAAGCGGCCGCACTCGAGTAGGATCGAATCGG
ACTTTCGAATCTAGAGCCTGCAGTCTCGACAAGCTTGTCGAGAAGTACTAGAGGATCATAATCAGCCATA
CCACATTTGTAGAGGTTTTACTTGCTTTAAAAAACCTCCCACACCTCCCCCTGAACCTGAAACATAAAAT
GAATGCAATTGTTGTTGTTAACTTGTTTATTGCAGCTTATAATGGTTACAAATAAAGCAATAGCATCACA
AATTTCACAAATAAAGCATTTTTTTCACTGCATTCTAGTTGTGGTTTGTCCAAACTCATCAATGTATCTT
ATCATGTCTGGATCTGATCACTGCTTGAGCCTAGAAGATCCGGCTGCTAACAAAGCCCGAAAGGAAGCTG
AGTTGGCTGCTGCCACCGCTGAGCAATAACTATCATAACCCCTAGGGTATACCCATCTAATTGGAACCAG
ATAAGTGAAATCTAGTTCCAAACTATTTTGTCATTTTTAATTTTCGTATTAGCTTACGACGCTACACCCA
GTTCCCATCTATTTTGTCACTCTTCCCTAAATAATCCTTAAAAACTCCATTTCCACCCCTCCCAGTTCCC
AACTATTTTGTCCGCCCACAACCGGTTGACTTGGGTCAACTGTCAGACCAAGTTTACTCATATATACTTT
AGATTGATTTAAAACTTCATTTTTAATTTAAAAGGATCTAGGTGAAGATCCTTTTTGATAATCTCATGAC
CAAAATCCCTTAACGTGAGTTTTCGTTCCACTGAGCGTCAGACCCCGTAGAAAAGATCAAAGGATCTTC
Features (pLannotate 1.2.2; 12 found; start..end, strand, type, name):
      1..589     +  rep_origin     ori: high-copy-number ColE1/pMB1/pBR322/pUC origin of replication
    724..947     -  mobile_element Tn7R: mini-Tn7 element (right end of the Tn7 transposon) Tn7
   1014..1547    -  CDS            GmR: gentamycin acetyltransferase; aacC1; confers resistance to gentamycin
   1736..1764    -  promoter       Pc promoter: intI1 (promoter lies within the coding sequence); class 1 integron promoter
   1835..1868    +  protein_bind   loxP: Cre-mediated recombination occurs in the 8-bp core sequence (GCATACAT). Cre recombinase
   1945..2036    +  promoter       polyhedrin promoter: polh from Autographa californica; promoter for the baculovirus polyhedrin gene
   2080..2097    +  CDS            capTEV™ (fragment): composite tag for in vivo biotinylation, TEV protease cleavage, and 6xHis tagging
   2243..3958    +  CDS            VIP1 (fragment): VIP1_YEAST - Experimental evidence at protein level: Swiss-Prot protein existence level 1. Bifunctional inositol kinase that acts in concert with the IP6K kinases to synthesize the diphosphate group-containing inositol pyrophosphates diphosphoinositol pentakisphosphate, PP-InsP5, and bis- diphosphoinositol tetrakisphosphate, (PP)2-InsP4 (PubMed:17412958). Phosphorylates inositol hexakisphosphate (InsP6) at positions 1 or 3 to produce PP-InsP5 which is in turn phosphorylated by IP6Ks to produce (PP)2-InsP4. Alternatively, phosphorylates at position 1 or 3 PP-InsP5, produced by IP6Ks from InsP6,
   4044..4127    +  CDS            large T antigen (fragment): large T antigen from SV40 (simian virus 40)
   4150..4284    +  polyA_signal   SV40 poly(A) signal: SV40 polyadenylation signal
   4313..4362    +  CDS            SET1 (fragment): solubility-enhancement tag derived from T7 phage gene 10B
   4405..4570    -  mobile_element Tn7L: mini-Tn7 element (left end of the Tn7 transposon) Tn7
