[The description below was written by a language model from this plasmid's Addgene catalogue record and pLannotate feature annotations shown in this document.]
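Description:
pBB3-ScVip1-536-1107-E576A-K623A-Q625S-K627A is a baculovirus transfer (donor) plasmid for producing a mutant fragment of the budding yeast inositol pyrophosphate enzyme Vip1 (the PPIP5K orthologue) in insect cells. The 4.8 kb pBB3 backbone replicates in E. coli from a high-copy ColE1/pUC-type origin and is selected with gentamicin through the aacC1 acetyltransferase gene, driven by a class 1 integron Pc promoter. The resistance gene and the expression cassette lie between the Tn7R and Tn7L ends of a mini-Tn7 element. This arrangement allows the whole segment to be transposed into a bacmid carrying a Tn7 attachment site, from which recombinant baculovirus can be generated. A single loxP site sits just upstream of the expression cassette; such sites are commonly used for Cre-mediated fusion with other plasmids, though the record does not state its role here.

Expression is driven by the very late polyhedrin promoter of Autographa californica nucleopolyhedrovirus and terminated by an SV40 polyadenylation signal. The 1,716 bp insert, introduced by Gibson assembly, encodes residues 536–1107 of S. cerevisiae Vip1 carrying four substitutions: E576A, K623A, Q625S and K627A. According to the catalogue entry, the backbone supplies an N-terminal His10 tag, a Twin-Strep-tag and a TEV protease cleavage site, allowing affinity purification followed by tag removal. The automated annotation picks up only a short histidine-tag-like match in this region. The small "large T antigen" and "SET1" fragments it reports are probably incidental matches to sequence flanking the SV40 terminator rather than functional elements. The record does not state the functional effect of the mutations, but the associated publication concerns regulation of PPIP5K phosphatase activity in phosphate homeostasis, which points to recombinant protein production for biochemical or structural study.
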