Addgene plasmid #238327: pBB3-ScVip1-536-1107-E576A-K623A-Q625S-K627A
Purpose: ScVip1-536-1107-E576A-K623A-Q625S-K627A protein expression in insect cells
Depositing lab: Michael Hothorn. Depositing organization: University of Geneva. Publication: A small signaling domain controls PPIP5K phosphatase activity in phosphate homeostasis. Raia P, Lee K, Bartsch SM, Rico-Resendiz F, Portugal-Calisto D, Vadas O, Panse VG, Fiedler D, Hothorn M. Nat Commun. 2025 Feb 19;16(1):1753. doi: 10.1038/s41467-025-56937-0. PubMed 39966396.
Backbone
  Vector backbone: pBB3
  Vector type: Insect Expression
Growth in bacteria
  Bacterial resistance: Gentamicin, 10 μg/mL
  Growth temperature: 37°C
  Growth strain: DH5alpha
  Copy number: High Copy
Gene/Insert
  Gene/Insert name: VIP1 (alt name: PPIP5K)
  Species: S. cerevisiae (budding yeast)
  Insert size (bp): 1716
  Mutation: ScVip1-536-1107-E576A-K623A-Q625S-K627A
  Entrez Gene: VIP1 (a.k.a. YLR410W)
  Tag / fusion protein: His10-Tag, Twin-Strep-tag, TEV (N terminal on backbone)
  Cloning method: Gibson Cloning
Terms and licenses: Academic/Nonprofit Terms; Industry Terms: Not Available to Industry
How to cite: pBB3-ScVip1-536-1107-E576A-K623A-Q625S-K627A was a gift from Michael Hothorn (Addgene plasmid # 238327 ; http://n2t.net/addgene:238327 ; RRID:Addgene_238327)
